Addgene plasmid #40519: pEMB018 / LRRK2_BC_1520_2148
Depositing lab: Michael J Fox Foundation MJFF. Depositing organization: Michael J Fox Foundation.
Backbone
  Vector backbone: pEMB018
  Backbone manufacturer: Emerald
  Vector type: Baculovirus
Growth in bacteria
  Bacterial resistance: Ampicillin, 100 μg/mL
  Growth temperature: 37°C
  Growth strain: Top10
  Copy number: High Copy
Gene/Insert
  Gene/Insert name: LRRK2
  Species: H. sapiens (human)
  Mutation: WT; aa1520_2148
  Entrez Gene: LRRK2 (a.k.a. AURA17, DARDARIN, PARK8, RIPK7, ROCO2)
  Promoter: polH
  Tag / fusion protein: 6xHis (N terminal on insert)
  Cloning method: Restriction Enzyme; 5′ cloning site BamHI (destroyed during cloning); 3′ cloning site HindIII (destroyed during cloning)
  Sequencing primers: 5′ DSP2466For:GAATTTCGTCGACAGATC; 3′ DSP2466Rev:AATAACCCGGATCAGCTT
Terms and licenses: Academic/Nonprofit Terms; Industry Terms
How to cite: pEMB018 / LRRK2_BC_1520_2148 was a gift from Michael J Fox Foundation MJFF (Addgene plasmid # 40519 ; http://n2t.net/addgene:40519 ; RRID:Addgene_40519)
