[The description below was written by a language model from this plasmid's Addgene catalogue record and pLannotate feature annotations shown in this document.]
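Description:
pEMB018 / LRRK2_BC_1520_2148 is a baculovirus transfer plasmid for producing a fragment of human LRRK2, the Parkinson's disease-associated serine/threonine kinase also known as PARK8 or dardarin, in insect cells. It is built on the pEMB018 backbone and is maintained in E. coli as a high-copy plasmid through a ColE1/pUC-type origin, with ampicillin selection provided by the β-lactamase gene and its own promoter. An f1 phage origin and a residual lacZα fragment are also present in the bacterial portion.

The expression cassette places wild-type LRRK2 residues 1520–2148 under the AcMNPV polyhedrin (polH) promoter, a very late viral promoter that drives strong expression in infected insect cells. The insert was cloned through BamHI and HindIII sites that were destroyed in the process. The catalogue entry lists an N-terminal 6xHis tag, whereas the feature annotation detects a six-histidine stretch just downstream of the LRRK2 coding region, so the tag position is inconsistent between the two sources. Either way, a polyhistidine tag is present for metal-affinity purification.

Divergently oriented from polH, the late p6.9 promoter drives E. coli β-glucuronidase (GUS), which can serve as a visual reporter for identifying recombinant virus. The whole payload is flanked by baculoviral sequences, lef2/ORF603 on one side and the ORF1629 region on the other. These provide homology arms for recombination with baculovirus genomic DNA in insect cells to generate recombinant virus. The construct is suited to making recombinant LRRK2 fragment protein, although the record does not state a specific downstream application.
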