Features (pLannotate 1.2.2; 14 found; start..end, strand, type, name):
    329..453     +  CDS            lef2: baculovirus late expression factor 2
    491..1096    +  CDS            ORF603: baculovirus ORF603 protein
   1167..2972    -  CDS            GUS: β-glucuronidase; uidA (or gusA) from E. coli
   2987..3302    -  promoter       p6.9 promoter: Autographa californica p6.9; baculovirus late basic protein promoter
   3317..3408    +  promoter       polyhedrin promoter: polh from Autographa californica; promoter for the baculovirus polyhedrin gene
   3463..5349    +  CDS            LRRK2 (fragment): LRRK2_HUMAN - Also known as PARK8. Experimental evidence at protein level: Swiss-Prot protein existence level 1. Serine/threonine-protein kinase which phosphorylates a broad range of proteins involved in multiple processes such as neuronal plasticity, autophagy, and vesicle trafficking (PubMed:20949042, PubMed:22012985, PubMed:26824392, PubMed:29125462, PubMed:28720718, PubMed:29127255, PubMed:30398148, PubMed:29212815, PubMed:30635421, PubMed:21850687, PubMed:23395371, PubMed:17114044, PubMed:24687852, PubMed:26014385, PubMed:25201882). Is a key regulator of RAB GTPases by regulating the GTP/
   5373..5390    +  CDS            9xHis (fragment): 9xHis affinity tag
   5427..6784    +  misc_recomb    baculovirus recombination region (ORF1629): contains part of ORF1629
   6782..6859    -  CDS            P61 (fragment): P78_NPVAC - Experimental evidence at protein level: Swiss-Prot protein existence level 1. Plays a role in the transport of the nucleocapsids from the cytoplasm toward the host nucleus together with the host actin- polymerizing Arp2/3 complex. From Autographa californica nuclear polyhedrosis virus (AcMNPV).
   7047..7635    -  rep_origin     ori: high-copy-number ColE1/pMB1/pBR322/pUC origin of replication
   7806..8666    -  CDS            AmpR: β-lactamase; bla; confers resistance to ampicillin, carbenicillin, and related antibiotics
   8667..8771    -  promoter       AmpR promoter: bla
   8798..9253    +  rep_origin     f1 ori (sequence partly withheld): f1 bacteriophage origin of replication; arrow indicates direction of (+) strand synthesis
   9258..1       -  CDS            lacZα (fragment) (across the origin): LacZα fragment of β-galactosidase; lacZ fragment
>Addgene plasmid #40519 | pEMB018 / LRRK2_BC_1520_2148 | depositor full sequence | sequence record 52192 | pEMB018 / LRRK2_BC_1520_2148 sequence 9323 bps
GGAACGGCTCCGCCCACTATTAATGAAATTAAAAATTCCAATTTTAAAAAACGCAGCAAGAGAAACATTT
GTATGAAAGAATGCGTAGAAGGAAAGAAAAATGTCGTCGACATGCTGAACAACAAGATTAATATGCCTCC
GTGTATAAAAAAAATATTGAACGATTTGAAAGAAAACAATGTACCGCGCGGCGGTATGTACAGGAAGAGG
TTTATACTAAACTGTTACATTGCAAACGTGGTTTCGTGTGCCAAGTGTGAAAACCGATGTTTAATCAAGG
CTCTGACGCATTTCTACAACCACGACTCCAAGTGTGTGGGTGAAGTCATGCATCTTTTAATCAAATCCCA
AGATGTGTATAAACCACCAAACTGCCAAAAAATGAAAACTGTCGACAAGCTCTGTCCGTTTGCTGGCAAC
TGCAAGGGTCTCAATCCTATTTGTAATTATTGAATAATAAAACAATTATAAATGCTAAATTTGTTTTTTA
TTAACGATACAAACCAAACGCAACAAGAACATTTGTAGTATTATCTATAATTGAAAACGCGTAGTTATAA
TCGCTGAGGTAATATTTAAAATCATTTTCAAATGATTCACAGTTAATTTGCGACAATATAATTTTATTTT
CACATAAACTAGACGCCTTGTCGTCTTCTTCTTCGTATTCCTTCTCTTTTTCATTTTTCTCTTCATAAAA
ATTAACATAGTTATTATCGTATCCATATATGTATCTATCGTATAGAGTAAATTTTTTGTTGTCATAAATA
TATATGTCTTTTTTAATGGGGTGTATAGTACCGCTGCGCATAGTTTTTCTGTAATTTACAACAGTGCTAT
TTTCTGGTAGTTCTTCGGAGTGTGTTGCTTTAATTATTAAATTTATATAATCAATGAATTTGGGATCGTC
GGTTTTGTACAATATGTTGCCGGCATAGTACGCAGCTTCTTCTAGTTCAATTACACCATTTTTTAGCAGC
ACCGGATTAACATAACTTTCCAAAATGTTGTACGAACCGTTAAACAAAAACAGTTCACCTCCCTTTTCTA
TACTATTGTCTGCGAGCAGTTGTTTGTTGTTAAAAATAACAGCCATTGTAATGAGACGCACAAACTAATA
TCACAAACTGGAAATGTCTATCAATATATAGTTGCTGATCAGATCCTCATTGTTTGCCTCCCTGCTGCGG
TTTTTCACCGAAGTTCATGCCAGTCCAGCGTTTTTGCAGCAGAAAAGCCGCCGACTTCGGTTTGCGGTCG
CGAGTGAAGATCCCTTTCTTGTTACCGCCAACGCGCAATATGCCTTGCGAGGTCGCAAAATCGGCGAAAT
TCCATACCTGTTCACCGACGACGGCGCTGACGCGATCAAAGACGCGGTGATACATATCCAGCCATGCACA
CTGATACTCTTCACTCCACATGTCGGTGTACATTGAGTGCAGCCCGGCTAACGTATCCACGCCGTATTCG
GTGATGATAATCGGCTGATGCAGTTTCTCCTGCCAGGCCAGAAGTTCTTTTTCCAGTACCTTCTCTGCCG
TTTCCAAATCGCCGCTTTGGACATACCATCCGTAATAACGGTTCAGGCACAGCACATCAAAGAGATCGCT
GATGGTATCGGTGTGAGCGTCGCAGAACATTACATTGACGCAGGTGATCGGACGCGTCGGGTCGAGTTTA
CGCGTTGCTTCCGCCAGTGGCGCGAAATATTCCCGTGCACCTTGCGGACGGGTATCCGGTTCGTTGGCAA
TACTCCACATCACCACGCTTGGGTGGTTTTTGTCACGCGCTATCAGCTCTTTAATCGCCTGTAAGTGCGC
TTGCTGAGTTTCCCCGTTGACTGCCTCTTCGCTGTACAGTTCTTTCGGCTTGTTGCCCGCTTCGAAACCA
ATGCCTAAAGAGAGCGAAAAGCCGACAGCAGCAGTTTCATCAATCACCACGATGCCATGTTCATCTGCCC
AGTCGAGCATCTCTTCAGCGTAAGGGTAATGCGAGGTACGGTAGGAGTTGGCCCCAATCCAGTCCATTAA
TGCGTGGTCGTGCACCATCAGCACGTTATCGAATCCTTTGCCACGTAAGTCCGCATCTTCATGACGACCA
AAGCCAGTAAAGTAGAACGGTTTGTGGTTAATCAGGAACTGTTGGCCCTTCACTGCCACTGACCGGATGC
CGACGCGAAGCGGGTAGATATCACACTCTGTCTGGCTTTTGGCTGTGACGCACAGTTCATAGAGATAACC
TTCACCCGGTTGCCAGAGGTGCGGATTCACCACTTGCAAAGTCCCGCTAGTGCCTTGTCCAGTTGCAACC
ACCTGTTGATCCGCATCACGCAGTTCAACGCTGACATCACCATTGGCCACCACCTGCCAGTCAACAGACG
CGTGGTTACAGTCTTGCGCGACATGCGTCACCACGGTGATATCGTCCACCCAGGTGTTCGGCGTGGTGTA
GAGCATTACGCTGCGATGGATTCCGGCATAGTTAAAGAAATCATGGAAGTAAGACTGCTTTTTCTTGCCG
TTTTCGTCGGTAATCACCATTCCCGGCGGGATAGTCTGCCAGTTCAGTTCGTTGTTCACACAAACGGTGA
TACGTACACTTTTCCCGGCAATAACATACGGCGTGACATCGGCTTCAAATGGCGTATAGCCGCCCTGATG
CTCCATCACTTCCTGATTATTGACCCACACTTTGCCGTAATGAGTGACCGCATCGAAACGCAGCACGATA
CGCTGGCCTGCCCAACCTTTCGGTATAAAGACTTCGCGCTGATACCAGACGTTGCCCGCATAATTACGAA
TATCTGCATCGGCGAACTGATCGTTAAAACTGCCTGGCACAGCAATTGCCCGGCTTTCTTGTAACGCGCT
TTCCCACCAACGCTGATCAATTCCACAGTTTTCGCGATCCAGACTGAATGCCCACAGGCCGTCGAGTTTT
TTGATTTCACGGGTTGGGGTTTCTACAGGACGGACCATATTTATAGGTGTAATTTATGTAGCTGTAATTT
TTACCTTATTAATATTTTTTACGCTTTGCATTCGACGACTGAACTCCCAAATATATGTTTAACTCGTCTT
GGTCGTTTGAATTTTTGTTGCTGTGTTTCCTAATATTTTCCATCACCTTAAATATGTTATTGTAATCCTC
AATGTTGAACTTGCAATTGGACACGGCATAGTTTTCCATAGTCGTGTAAAACATGGTATTGGCTGCATTG
TAATACATCCGACTGAGCGGGTACGGATCTATGTGTTTGAGCAGCCTGTTCAAAAACTCTGCATCGTCGC
AAAACGGAATTTCGTCGACAGATCTGATCATGGAGATAATTAAAATGATAACCATCTCGCAAATAAATAA
GTATTTTACTGTTTTCGTAACAGTTTTGTAATAAAAAAACCTATAAATATAGGATCTATGCACCACCATC
ACCACCATCACCACTTGGTGCCCCGCGGATCCGGACAGCTGATCCCCGACTGCTACGTGGAACTTGAGAA
GATCATCCTGAGCGAGCGCAAGAATGTGCCTATCGAGTTTCCAGTGATCGATCGCAAACGTCTCCTCCAG
CTCGTGCGTGAGAATCAGCTGCAGCTCGACGAGAACGAGCTGCCTCATGCTGTGCACTTCCTTAACGAGT
CAGGTGTCCTCCTGCACTTCCAGGACCCGGCTCTCCAGCTGAGTGACCTCTATTTCGTGGAGCCAAAGTG
GCTCTGTAAAATTATGGCTCAAATCCTCACTGTCAAGGTAGAGGGCTGTCCAAAGCACCCAAAGGGCATC
ATCTCGCGTCGCGACGTGGAAAAGTTTCTCTCTAAGAAGCGCAAGTTTCCCAAGAACTACATGAGCCAGT
ACTTTAAACTGTTGGAGAAGTTCCAGATCGCTCTGCCTATCGGCGAAGAGTACCTGTTGGTTCCTTCCTC
CCTGTCCGATCACCGCCCCGTGATTGAGCTGCCTCACTGCGAGAACAGCGAGATTATCATTCGCCTATAC
GAGATGCCGTACTTTCCGATGGGCTTCTGGTCAAGGCTCATCAATCGTCTGCTTGAAATCTCCCCATATA
TGCTGAGCGGTCGTGAACGCGCTCTGAGGCCAAACCGGATGTACTGGCGCCAGGGGATTTACTTGAACTG
GTCCCCTGAGGCTTATTGTCTGGTGGGCTCGGAAGTCCTGGATAACCACCCCGAATCATTCCTGAAGATC
ACCGTTCCTTCCTGCCGTAAGGGTTGCATTCTATTGGGACAGGTGGTGGATCATATCGATTCCCTGATGG
AGGAGTGGTTCCCTGGCCTGTTGGAGATCGACATCTGTGGCGAGGGTGAGACCCTGCTGAAGAAGTGGGC
ACTCTACAGTTTCAATGACGGCGAAGAACACCAGAAGATTCTGCTCGACGACCTCATGAAGAAGGCCGAG
GAGGGCGACCTGCTCGTGAACCCCGACCAGCCTAGGCTGACCATCCCCATCTCCCAGATTGCACCCGACC
TTATCCTCGCTGACCTGCCTCGCAACATCATGCTGAACAATGACGAGCTGGAGTTTGAACAAGCACCCGA
GTTCCTGCTAGGCGACGGCTCTTTCGGTTCAGTTTACCGTGCTGCTTACGAGGGTGAAGAGGTTGCCGTG
AAGATTTTTAACAAGCACACTTCGCTCCGTCTGCTGCGTCAGGAGCTTGTGGTTCTCTGCCACCTGCACC
ACCCTTCCCTGATCTCCCTGCTGGCCGCCGGCATTAGGCCTCGCATGCTAGTGATGGAACTGGCCAGTAA
GGGTTCATTGGACCGCCTGCTGCAGCAGGACAAGGCTAGCCTGACCCGTACGCTCCAGCACCGTATCGCC
CTGCATGTGGCCGACGGACTGCGCTACTTGCACAGTGCCATGATCATTTATCGCGATCTGAAGCCTCATA
ATGTTCTTCTGTTCACGCTCTACCCAAACGCAGCTATCATTGCCAAAATTGCCGATTACGGCATAGCCCA
GTACTGCTGTCGTATGGGTATCAAGACTAGCGAGGGTACACCTGGGTTCCGCGCTCCCGAAGTCGCACGC
GGGAACGTGATCTACAACCAGCAGGCCGACGTGTACTCGTTTGGCCTGCTCCTGTATGACATTCTCACTA
CCGGAGGCCGGATTGTGGAGGGCCTGAAATTTCCCAACGAGTTCGACGAGCTGGAGATCCAGGGCAAGCT
GCCTGACCCCGTGAAGGAGTACGGTTGTGCACCCTGGCCTATGGTGGAGAAGCTCATTAAGCAGTGTCTG
AAGGAGAACCCTCAGGAACGCCCCACAAGCGCCCAGGTGTTCGACATTCTAAACTCTGCAGAGTTAGTGT
GTCTGACTAGGCGTATCTTACTCCCGAAGTAAAGCTTGCGGCCGCACTCGAGCACCACCACCACCACCAC
TAACCTAGGTAGCTGAGCGCATGCAAGCTGATCCGGGTTATTAGTACATTTATTAAGCGCTAGATTCTGT
GCGTTGTTGATTTACAGACAATTGTTGTACGTATTTTAATAATTCATTAAATTTATAATCTTTAGGGTGG
TATGTTAGAGCGAAAATCAAATGATTTTCAGCGTCTTTATATCTGAATTTAAATATTAAATCCTCAATAG
ATTTGTAAAATAGGTTTCGATTAGTTTCAAACAAGGGTTGTTTTTCCGAACCGATGGCTGGACTATCTAA
TGGATTTTCGCTCAACGCCACAAAACTTGCCAAATCTTGTAGCAGCAATCTAGCTTTGTCGATATTCGTT
TGTGTTTTGTTTTGTAATAAAGGTTCGACGTCGTTCAAAATATTATGCGCTTTTGTATTTCTTTCATCAC
TGTCGTTAGTGTACAATTGACTCGACGTAAACACGTTAAATAGAGCTTGGACATATTTAACATCGGGCGT
GTTAGCTTTATTAGGCCGATTATCGTCGTCGTCCCAACCCTCGTCGTTAGAAGTTGCTTCCGAAGACGAT
TTTGCCATAGCCACACGACGCCTATTAATTGTGTCGGCTAACACGTCCGCGATCAAATTTGTAGTTGAGC
TTTTTGGAATTATTTCTGATTGCGGGCGTTTTTGGGCGGGTTTCAATCTAACTGTGCCCGATTTTAATTC
AGACAACACGTTAGAAAGCGATGGTGCAGGCGGTGGTAACATTTCAGACGGCAAATCTACTAATGGCGGC
GGTGGTGGAGCTGATGATAAATCTACCATCGGTGGAGGCGCAGGCGGGGCTGGCGGCGGAGGCGGAGGCG
GAGGTGGTGGCGGTGATGCAGACGGCGGTTTAGGCTCAAATGTCTCTTTAGGCAACACAGTCGGCACCTC
AACTATTGTACTGGTTTCGGGCGCCGTTTTTGGTTTGACCGGTCTGAGACGAGTGCGATTTTTTTCGTTT
CTAATAGCTTCCAACAATTGTTGTCTGTCGTCTAAAGGTGCAGCGGGTTGAGGTTCCGTCGGCATTGGTG
GAGCGGGCGGCAATTCAGACATCGATGGTGGTGGTGGTGGTGGAGGCGCTGGAATGTTAGGCACGGGAGA
AGGTGGTGGCGGCGGTGCCGCCGGTATAATTTGTTCTGGTTTAGTTTGTTCGCGCACGATTGTGGGCACC
GGCGCAGGCGCCGCTGGCTGCACAACGGAAGGTCGTCTGCTTCGAGGCAGCGCTTGGGGTGGTGGCAATT
CAATATTATAATTGGAATACAAATCGTAAAAATCTGCTATAAGCATTGTAATTTCGCTATCGTTTACCGT
GCCGATATTTAACAACCGCTCAATGTAAGCAATTGTATTGTAAAGAGATTGTCTCAAGCTCGGATCGATC
CCGCACGCCGATAACAAGCCTTTTCATTTTTACTACAGCATTGTAGTGGCGAGACACTTCGCTGTCGTCG
AGGTTTAAACGCTTCCTCGCTCACTGACTCGCTGCGCTCGGTCGTTCGGCTGCGGCGAGCGGTATCAGCT
CACTCAAAGGCGGTAATACGGTTATCCACAGAATCAGGGGATAACGCAGGAAAGAACATGTGAGCAAAAG
GCCAGCAAAAGGCCAGGAACCGTAAAAAGGCCGCGTTGCTGGCGTTTTTCCATAGGCTCCGCCCCCCTGA
CGAGCATCACAAAAATCGACGCTCAAGTCAGAGGTGGCGAAACCCGACAGGACTATAAAGATACCAGGCG
TTTCCCCCTGGAAGCTCCCTCGTGCGCTCTCCTGTTCCGACCCTGCCGCTTACCGGATACCTGTCCGCCT
TTCTCCCTTCGGGAAGCGTGGCGCTTTCTCATAGCTCACGCTGTAGGTATCTCAGTTCGGTGTAGGTCGT
TCGCTCCAAGCTGGGCTGTGTGCACGAACCCCCCGTTCAGCCCGACCGCTGCGCCTTATCCGGTAACTAT
CGTCTTGAGTCCAACCCGGTAAGACACGACTTATCGCCACTGGCAGCAGCCACTGGTAACAGGATTAGCA
GAGCGAGGTATGTAGGCGGTGCTACAGAGTTCTTGAAGTGGTGGCCTAACTACGGCTACACTAGAAGGAC
AGTATTTGGTATCTGCGCTCTGCTGAAGCCAGTTACCTTCGGAAAAAGAGTTGGTAGCTCTTGATCCGGC
AAACAAACCACCGCTGGTAGCGGTGGTTTTTTTGTTTGCAAGCAGCAGATTACGCGCAGAAAAAAAGGAT
CTCAAGAAGATCCTTTGATCTTTTCTACGGGGTCTGACGCTCAGTGGAACGAAAACTCACGTTAAGGGAT
TTTGGTCATGAGATTATCAAAAAGGATCTTCACCTAGATCCTTTTAAATTAAAAATGAAGTTTTAAATCA
ATCTAAAGTATATATGAGTAAACTTGGTCTGACAGTTACCAATGCTTAATCAGTGAGGCACCTATCTCAG
CGATCTGTCTATTTCGTTCATCCATAGTTGCCTGACTCCCCGTCGTGTAGATAACTACGATACGGGAGGG
CTTACCATCTGGCCCCAGTGCTGCAATGATACCGCGAGACCCACGCTCACCGGCTCCAGATTTATCAGCA
ATAAACCAGCCAGCCGGAAGGGCCGAGCGCAGAAGTGGTCCTGCAACTTTATCCGCCTCCATCCAGTCTA
TTAATTGTTGCCGGGAAGCTAGAGTAAGTAGTTCGCCAGTTAATAGTTTGCGCAACGTTGTTGCCATTGC
TACAGGCATCGTGGTGTCACGCTCGTCGTTTGGTATGGCTTCATTCAGCTCCGGTTCCCAACGATCAAGG
CGAGTTACATGATCCCCCATGTTGTGCAAAAAAGCGGTTAGCTCCTTCGGTCCTCCGATCGTTGTCAGAA
GTAAGTTGGCCGCAGTGTTATCACTCATGGTTATGGCAGCACTGCATAATTCTCTTACTGTCATGCCATC
CGTAAGATGCTTTTCTGTGACTGGTGAGTACTCAACCAAGTCATTCTGAGAATAGTGTATGCGGCGACCG
AGTTGCTCTTGCCCGGCGTCAATACGGGATAATACCGCGCCACATAGCAGAACTTTAAAAGTGCTCATCA
TTGGAAAACGTTCTTCGGGGCGAAAACTCTCAAGGATCTTACCGCTGTTGAGATCCAGTTCGATGTAACC
CACTCGTGCACCCAACTGATCTTCAGCATCTTTTACTTTCACCAGCGTTTCTGGGTGAGCAAAAACAGGA
AGGCAAAATGCCGCAAAAAAGGGAATAAGGGCGACACGGAAATGTTGAATACTCATACTCTTCCTTTTTC
AATATTATTGAAGCATTTATCAGGGTTATTGTCTCATGAGCGGATACATATTTGAATGTATTTAGAAAAA
TAAACAAATAGGGGTTCCGCGCACATTTCCCCGAAAAGTGCCACCTG
[124 nt withheld, positions 8798-8921]
C
[91 nt withheld, positions 8923-9013]
A
[49 nt withheld, positions 9015-9063]
CCTTTGACGTTGGAGTCCACGTTCTTT
[37 nt withheld, positions 9091-9127]
ACCCTATCTCGGTCTATTCTTTTGATTTATAAGGGATTTTGCCGATTTCGGCCTATTGGTTAAAAAATGA
GCTGATTTAACAAAAATTTAACGCGAATTTTAACAAAATATTAACGTTTACAATTTCCCATTCGCCATTC
AGGCTGCGCAACTGTTGGGAAGGGCGATCGGTGCGGGCCTCTTCGCTATTACGCCA
