>Addgene plasmid #40519 | pEMB018 / LRRK2_BC_1520_2148 | addgene partial sequence | sequence record 53996 | DSP2466For 5'-GAATTTCGTCGACAGATC-3'
TCTCGCAATAAATAAGTATTTTACTGTTTTCGTAACAGTTTTGTAATAAAAAAACCTATAAATATAGGAT
CTATGCACCACCATCACCACCATCACCACTTGGTGCCCCGCGGATCCGGACAGCTGATCCCCGACTGCTA
CGTGGAACTTGAGAAGATCATCCTGAGCGAGCGCAAGAATGTGCCTATCGAGTTTCCAGTGATCGATCGC
AAACGTCTCCTCCAGCTCGTGCGTGAGAATCAGCTGCAGCTCGACGAGAACGAGCTGCCTCATGCTGTGC
ACTTCCTTAACGAGTCAGGTGTCCTCCTGCACTTCCAGGACCCGGCTCTCCAGCTGAGTGACCTCTATTT
CGTGGAGCCAAAGTGGCTCTGTAAAATTATGGCTCAAATCCTCACTGTCAAGGTAGAGGGCTGTCCAAAG
CACCCAAAGGGCATCATCTCGCGTCGCGACGTGGAAAAGTTTCTCTCTAAGAAGCGCAAGTTTCCCAAGA
ACTACATGAGCCAGTACTTTAAACTGTTGGAGAAGTTCCAGATCGCTCTGCCTATCGGCGAAGAGTACCT
GTTGGTTCCTTCCTCCCTGTCCGATCACCGCCCCGTGATTGAGCTGCCTCACTGCGAGAACAGCGAGATT
ATCATTCGCCTATACGAGATGCCGTACTTTCCGATGGGCTTCTGGTCAAGGCTCATCAATCGTCTGCTTG
AAATCTCCCCATATATGCTGAGCGGTCGTGAACGCGCTCTGAGGCCAAACCGGATGTACTGGCGCCAGGG
GATTTACTTGAACTGGTCCCCTGAGGCTTATTGTCTGGTGGGCTCGGAAGTCCTGGATAACCACCCCGAA
TCATTCCT
