>Addgene plasmid #40519 | pEMB018 / LRRK2_BC_1520_2148 | addgene partial sequence | sequence record 53997 | DSP2466Rev 5'-AATAACCCGGATCAGCTT-3'
GGTGGTGGTGGTGGTGCTCGAGTGCGGCCGCAAGCTTTACTTCGGGAGTAAGATACGCCTAGTCAGACAC
ACTAACTCTGCAGAGTTTAGAATGTCGAACACCTGGGCGCTTGTGGGGCGTTCCTGAGGGTTCTCCTTCA
GACACTGCTTAATGAGCTTCTCCACCATAGGCCAGGGTGCACAACCGTACTCCTTCACGGGGTCAGGCAG
CTTGCCCTGGATCTCCAGCTCGTCGAACTCGTTGGGAAATTTCAGGCCCTCCACAATCCGGCCTCCGGTA
GTGAGAATGTCATACAGGAGCAGGCCAAACGAGTACACGTCGGCCTGCTGGTTGTAGATCACGTTCCCGC
GTGCGACTTCGGGAGCGCGGAACCCAGGTGTACCCTCGCTAGTCTTGATACCCATACGACAGCAGTACTG
GGCTATGCCGTAATCGGCAATTTTGGCAATGATAGCTGCGTTTGGGTAGAGCGTGAACAGAAGAACATTA
TGAGGCTTCAGATCGCGATAAATGATCATGGCACTGTGCAAGTAGCGCAGTCCGTCGGCCACATGCAGGG
CGATACGGTGCTGGAGCGTACGGGTCAGGCTAGCCTTGTCCTGCTGCAGCAGGCGGTCCAATGAACCCTT
ACTGGCCAGTTCCATCACTAGCATGCGAGGCCTAATGCCGGCGGCCAGCAGGGAGATCAGGGAAGGGTGG
TGCAGGTGGCAGAGAACCACAAGCTCCTGACGCAGCAGACGGAGCGAAGTGTGCTTGTTAAAAATCTTCA
CGGCAACCTCTTCACCCTCGTAAGCAGCACGGTAAACTGAACCGAAAGAGCCGTCGCC
